Addgene plasmid #49612: EGFP-Rab35Q67L
Purpose: expresses EGFP-Rab35Q67L in mammalian cells
Depositing lab: Marci Scidmore. Depositing organization: Cornell University.
Backbone
  Vector backbone: EGFP C2
  Backbone manufacturer: Clontech
  Backbone size w/o insert (bp): 4700
  Total vector size (bp): 5300
  Vector type: Mammalian Expression
  Selectable markers: Neomycin (select with G418)
Growth in bacteria
  Bacterial resistance: Kanamycin, 50 μg/mL
  Growth temperature: 37°C
  Growth strain: DH5alpha
  Copy number: High Copy
Gene/Insert
  Gene/Insert name: Rab35
  Species: H. sapiens (human)
  Insert size (bp): 600
  Mutation: Glutamine 67 to Leucine
  GenBank ID: AF498960
  Entrez Gene: RAB35 (a.k.a. H-ray, RAB1C, RAY)
  Promoter: CMV
  Tag / fusion protein: EGFP (N terminal on insert)
  Cloning method: Restriction Enzyme; 5′ cloning site EcoRI (not destroyed); 3′ cloning site XhoI/SalI (destroyed during cloning)
  Sequencing primers: 5′ EGFP C (CATGGTCCTGCTGGAGTTCGTG)
Resource information
  A portion of this plasmid was derived from a plasmid made by: Rab35 derived from pCDNA3.1+HA-Rab35 purchased from Missouri S&T cDNA Resource Center
Terms and licenses: Academic/Nonprofit Terms; Industry Terms: Not Available to Industry
How to cite: EGFP-Rab35Q67L was a gift from Marci Scidmore (Addgene plasmid # 49612)
