[The description below was written by a language model from this plasmid's Addgene catalogue record and pLannotate feature annotations shown in this document.]
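Description:
EGFP-Rab35Q67L is a mammalian expression plasmid of about 5.3 kb built on the Clontech EGFP C2 backbone. It produces human Rab35 carrying a glutamine-67-to-leucine substitution, fused at its N terminus to EGFP. The roughly 600 bp Rab35 coding sequence was taken from an HA-Rab35 cDNA clone and inserted by restriction cloning into the multiple cloning site immediately downstream of the EGFP open reading frame, so a short linker derived from the polylinker joins the two proteins. Transcription of the fusion is driven by the human cytomegalovirus immediate-early enhancer and promoter and terminated by an SV40 polyadenylation signal.

The plasmid replicates in E. coli from a high-copy ColE1/pUC-type origin and also carries an f1 phage origin. A single Tn5 aminoglycoside phosphotransferase gene (NeoR/KanR) serves both hosts. A bacterial bla-type promoter expresses it for kanamycin selection in bacteria. The adjacent SV40 enhancer/early promoter, paired with an HSV thymidine kinase poly(A) signal, expresses it in mammalian cells, allowing G418 selection of stable transfectants. The short large T antigen, ble and bGH poly(A) fragments in the annotation are most likely partial matches to backbone sequence rather than functional elements.

Rab35 is a small GTPase that regulates endocytic membrane trafficking by cycling between GDP- and GTP-bound states. In Rab proteins generally, substitution of the equivalent glutamine impairs GTP hydrolysis and is used to lock the protein in its active form, although the record itself notes only the mutation. The stated purpose is expression of EGFP-Rab35Q67L in mammalian cells, where the fluorescent tag allows the mutant protein's localisation to be followed by microscopy.
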