Features (pLannotate 1.2.2; 16 found; start..end, strand, type, name):
     61..364     +  enhancer       CMV enhancer: human cytomegalovirus immediate early enhancer
    365..568     +  promoter       CMV promoter: human cytomegalovirus (CMV) immediate early promoter
    613..1329    +  CDS            EGFP: EGFP is a basic (constitutively fluorescent) green fluorescent protein published in 1996, derived from Aequorea victoria. It is reported to be a rapidly-maturing weak dimer with moderate acid sensitivity.
   1335..1368    +  misc_feature   MCS (fragment): multiple cloning site
   1369..1971    +  CDS            RAB35: RAB35_HUMAN - Also known as RAB1C, RAY. Experimental evidence at protein level: Swiss-Prot protein existence level 1. The small GTPases Rab are key regulators of intracellular membrane trafficking, from the formation of transport vesicles to their fusion with membranes. Rabs cycle between an inactive GDP-bound form and an active GTP-bound form that is able to recruit to membranes different sets of downstream effectors directly responsible for vesicle formation, movement, tethering and fusion. That Rab is involved in the process of endocytosis and is an essential rate-limiting regulator of the
   1976..2001    +  misc_feature   MCS (fragment): multiple cloning site
   2018..2102    +  CDS            large T antigen (fragment): large T antigen from SV40 (simian virus 40)
   2125..2246    +  polyA_signal   SV40 poly(A) signal: SV40 polyadenylation signal
   2280..2708    -  rep_origin     f1 ori (sequence partly withheld): f1 bacteriophage origin of replication; arrow indicates direction of (+) strand synthesis
   2735..2839    +  promoter       AmpR promoter: bla
   2841..3198    +  promoter       SV40 promoter: SV40 enhancer and early promoter
   3233..4027    +  CDS            NeoR/KanR: aminoglycoside phosphotransferase from Tn5; aph(3')-II (or nptII); confers resistance to neomycin, kanamycin, and G418 (Geneticin®)
   4048..4200    +  CDS            ble (fragment): BLE_KLEPN - Experimental evidence at protein level: Swiss-Prot protein existence level 1. Binding protein with a strong affinity to the bleomycin family of antibiotics. Binds to CL990; an antimitotic-antibiotic compound. From Klebsiella pneumoniae.
   4259..4306    +  polyA_signal   HSV TK poly(A) signal: herpes simplex virus thymidine kinase polyadenylation signal (Cole and Stacy, 1985)
   4397..4413    -  polyA_signal   bGH poly(A) signal (fragment): bovine growth hormone polyadenylation signal
   4635..5223    +  rep_origin     ori: high-copy-number ColE1/pMB1/pBR322/pUC origin of replication
>Addgene plasmid #49612 | EGFP-Rab35Q67L | depositor full sequence | sequence record 74253 | EGFP-Rab35Q67L sequence 5337 bps
TAGTTATTAATAGTAATCAATTACGGGGTCATTAGTTCATAGCCCATATATGGAGTTCCGCGTTACATAA
CTTACGGTAAATGGCCCGCCTGGCTGACCGCCCAACGACCCCCGCCCATTGACGTCAATAATGACGTATG
TTCCCATAGTAACGCCAATAGGGACTTTCCATTGACGTCAATGGGTGGAGTATTTACGGTAAACTGCCCA
CTTGGCAGTACATCAAGTGTATCATATGCCAAGTACGCCCCCTATTGACGTCAATGACGGTAAATGGCCC
GCCTGGCATTATGCCCAGTACATGACCTTATGGGACTTTCCTACTTGGCAGTACATCTACGTATTAGTCA
TCGCTATTACCATGGTGATGCGGTTTTGGCAGTACATCAATGGGCGTGGATAGCGGTTTGACTCACGGGG
ATTTCCAAGTCTCCACCCCATTGACGTCAATGGGAGTTTGTTTTGGCACCAAAATCAACGGGACTTTCCA
AAATGTCGTAACAACTCCGCCCCATTGACGCAAATGGGCGGTAGGCGTGTACGGTGGGAGGTCTATATAA
GCAGAGCTGGTTTAGTGAACCGTCAGATCCGCTAGCGCTACCGGTCGCCACCATGGTGAGCAAGGGCGAG
GAGCTGTTCACCGGGGTGGTGCCCATCCTGGTCGAGCTGGACGGCGACGTAAACGGCCACAAGTTCAGCG
TGTCCGGCGAGGGCGAGGGCGATGCCACCTACGGCAAGCTGACCCTGAAGTTCATCTGCACCACCGGCAA
GCTGCCCGTGCCCTGGCCCACCCTCGTGACCACCCTGACCTACGGCGTGCAGTGCTTCAGCCGCTACCCC
GACCACATGAAGCAGCACGACTTCTTCAAGTCCGCCATGCCCGAAGGCTACGTCCAGGAGCGCACCATCT
TCTTCAAGGACGACGGCAACTACAAGACCCGCGCCGAGGTGAAGTTCGAGGGCGACACCCTGGTGAACCG
CATCGAGCTGAAGGGCATCGACTTCAAGGAGGACGGCAACATCCTGGGGCACAAGCTGGAGTACAACTAC
AACAGCCACAACGTCTATATCATGGCCGACAAGCAGAAGAACGGCATCAAGGTGAACTTCAAGATCCGCC
ACAACATCGAGGACGGCAGCGTGCAGCTCGCCGACCACTACCAGCAGAACACCCCCATCGGCGACGGCCC
CGTGCTGCTGCCCGACAACCACTACCTGAGCACCCAGTCCGCCCTGAGCAAAGACCCCAACGAGAAGCGC
GATCACATGGTCCTGCTGGAGTTCGTGACCGCCGCCGGGATCACTCTCGGCATGGACGAGCTGTACAAGT
CCGGCCGGACTCAGATCTCGAGCTCAAGCTTCGAATTCATGGCCCGGGACTACGACCACCTCTTCAAGCT
GCTCATCATCGGCGACAGCGGTGTGGGCAAGAGCAGTTTACTGTTGCGTTTTGCAGACAACACTTTCTCA
GGCAGCTACATCACCACGATCGGAGTGGATTTCAAGATCCGGACCGTGGAGATCAACGGGGAGAAGGTGA
AGCTGCAGATCTGGGACACAGCGGGGCTGGAGCGCTTCCGCACCATCACCTCCACGTATTATCGGGGGAC
CCACGGGGTCATTGTGGTTTACGACGTCACCAGTGCCGAGTCCTTTGTCAACGTCAAGCGGTGGCTTCAC
GAAATCAACCAGAACTGTGATGATGTGTGCCGAATATTAGTGGGTAATAAGAATGACGACCCTGAGCGGA
AGGTGGTGGAGACGGAAGATGCCTACAAATTCGCCGGGCAGATGGGCATCCAGTTGTTCGAGACCAGCGC
CAAGGAGAATGTCAACGTGGAAGAGATGTTCAACTGCATCACGGAGCTGGTCCTCCGAGCAAAGAAAGAC
AACCTGGCAAAACAGCAGCAGCAACAACAGAACGATGTGGTGAAGCTCACGAAGAACAGTAAACGAAAGA
AACGCTGCTGCTAACTCGACGGTACCGCGGGCCCGGGATCCACCGGATCTAGATAACTGATCATAATCAG
CCATACCACATTTGTAGAGGTTTTACTTGCTTTAAAAAACCTCCCACACCTCCCCCTGAACCTGAAACAT
AAAATGAATGCAATTGTTGTTGTTAACTTGTTTATTGCAGCTTATAATGGTTACAAATAAAGCAATAGCA
TCACAAATTTCACAAATAAAGCATTTTTTTCACTGCATTCTAGTTGTGGTTTGTCCAAACTCATCAATGT
ATCTTAACGCGTAAATTGTAAGCGTTAATATTTTGTTAAAATTCGCGTTAAATTTTTGTTAAATCAGCTC
ATTTTTTAACCAATAGGCCGAAATCGGCAAAATCCCTTATAAATCAAAAGAATAGACCGAGATAGGGT
[37 nt withheld, positions 2379-2415]
AAAGAACGTGGACTCCAACGTCAAAGG
[49 nt withheld, positions 2443-2491]
T
[91 nt withheld, positions 2493-2583]
G
[124 nt withheld, positions 2585-2708]
CAGGTGGCACTTTTCGGGGAAATGTGCGCGGAACCCCTATTTGTTTATTTTTCTAAATACATTCAAATAT
GTATCCGCTCATGAGACAATAACCCTGATAAATGCTTCAATAATATTGAAAAAGGAAGAGTCCTGAGGCG
GAAAGAACCAGCTGTGGAATGTGTGTCAGTTAGGGTGTGGAAAGTCCCCAGGCTCCCCAGCAGGCAGAAG
TATGCAAAGCATGCATCTCAATTAGTCAGCAACCAGGTGTGGAAAGTCCCCAGGCTCCCCAGCAGGCAGA
AGTATGCAAAGCATGCATCTCAATTAGTCAGCAACCATAGTCCCGCCCCTAACTCCGCCCATCCCGCCCC
TAACTCCGCCCAGTTCCGCCCATTCTCCGCCCCATGGCTGACTAATTTTTTTTATTTATGCAGAGGCCGA
GGCCGCCTCGGCCTCTGAGCTATTCCAGAAGTAGTGAGGAGGCTTTTTTGGAGGCCTAGGCTTTTGCAAA
GATCGATCAAGAGACAGGATGAGGATCGTTTCGCATGATTGAACAAGATGGATTGCACGCAGGTTCTCCG
GCCGCTTGGGTGGAGAGGCTATTCGGCTATGACTGGGCACAACAGACAATCGGCTGCTCTGATGCCGCCG
TGTTCCGGCTGTCAGCGCAGGGGCGCCCGGTTCTTTTTGTCAAGACCGACCTGTCCGGTGCCCTGAATGA
ACTGCAAGACGAGGCAGCGCGGCTATCGTGGCTGGCCACGACGGGCGTTCCTTGCGCAGCTGTGCTCGAC
GTTGTCACTGAAGCGGGAAGGGACTGGCTGCTATTGGGCGAAGTGCCGGGGCAGGATCTCCTGTCATCTC
ACCTTGCTCCTGCCGAGAAAGTATCCATCATGGCTGATGCAATGCGGCGGCTGCATACGCTTGATCCGGC
TACCTGCCCATTCGACCACCAAGCGAAACATCGCATCGAGCGAGCACGTACTCGGATGGAAGCCGGTCTT
GTCGATCAGGATGATCTGGACGAAGAGCATCAGGGGCTCGCGCCAGCCGAACTGTTCGCCAGGCTCAAGG
CGAGCATGCCCGACGGCGAGGATCTCGTCGTGACCCATGGCGATGCCTGCTTGCCGAATATCATGGTGGA
AAATGGCCGCTTTTCTGGATTCATCGACTGTGGCCGGCTGGGTGTGGCGGACCGCTATCAGGACATAGCG
TTGGCTACCCGTGATATTGCTGAAGAGCTTGGCGGCGAATGGGCTGACCGCTTCCTCGTGCTTTACGGTA
TCGCCGCTCCCGATTCGCAGCGCATCGCCTTCTATCGCCTTCTTGACGAGTTCTTCTGAGCGGGACTCTG
GGGTTCGAAATGACCGACCAAGCGACGCCCAACCTGCCATCACGAGATTTCGATTCCACCGCCGCCTTCT
ATGAAAGGTTGGGCTTCGGAATCGTTTTCCGGGACGCCGGCTGGATGATCCTCCAGCGCGGGGATCTCAT
GCTGGAGTTCTTCGCCCACCCTAGGGGGAGGCTAACTGAAACACGGAAGGAGACAATACCGGAAGGAACC
CGCGCTATGACGGCAATAAAAAGACAGAATAAAACGCACGGTGTTGGGTCGTTTGTTCATAAACGCGGGG
TTCGGTCCCAGGGCTGGCACTCTGTCGATACCCCACCGAGACCCCATTGGGGCCAATACGCCCGCGTTTC
TTCCTTTTCCCCACCCCACCCCCCAAGTTCGGGTGAAGGCCCAGGGCTCGCAGCCAACGTCGGGGCGGCA
GGCCCTGCCATAGCCTCAGGTTACTCATATATACTTTAGATTGATTTAAAACTTCATTTTTAATTTAAAA
GGATCTAGGTGAAGATCCTTTTTGATAATCTCATGACCAAAATCCCTTAACGTGAGTTTTCGTTCCACTG
AGCGTCAGACCCCGTAGAAAAGATCAAAGGATCTTCTTGAGATCCTTTTTTTCTGCGCGTAATCTGCTGC
TTGCAAACAAAAAAACCACCGCTACCAGCGGTGGTTTGTTTGCCGGATCAAGAGCTACCAACTCTTTTTC
CGAAGGTAACTGGCTTCAGCAGAGCGCAGATACCAAATACTGTCCTTCTAGTGTAGCCGTAGTTAGGCCA
CCACTTCAAGAACTCTGTAGCACCGCCTACATACCTCGCTCTGCTAATCCTGTTACCAGTGGCTGCTGCC
AGTGGCGATAAGTCGTGTCTTACCGGGTTGGACTCAAGACGATAGTTACCGGATAAGGCGCAGCGGTCGG
GCTGAACGGGGGGTTCGTGCACACAGCCCAGCTTGGAGCGAACGACCTACACCGAACTGAGATACCTACA
GCGTGAGCTATGAGAAAGCGCCACGCTTCCCGAAGGGAGAAAGGCGGACAGGTATCCGGTAAGCGGCAGG
GTCGGAACAGGAGAGCGCACGAGGGAGCTTCCAGGGGGAAACGCCTGGTATCTTTATAGTCCTGTCGGGT
TTCGCCACCTCTGACTTGAGCGTCGATTTTTGTGATGCTCGTCAGGGGGGCGGAGCCTATGGAAAAACGC
CAGCAACGCGGCCTTTTTACGGTTCCTGGCCTTTTGCTGGCCTTTTGCTCACATGTTCTTTCCTGCGTTA
TCCCCTGATTCTGTGGATAACCGTATTACCGCCATGCAT
