>Addgene plasmid #49612 | EGFP-Rab35Q67L | addgene partial sequence | sequence record 76334 | EGFP-C 5'-CATGGTCCTGCTGGAGTTCGTG-3'
CTCTCGGCATGGACGAGCTGTACAAGTCCGGCCGGACTCAGATCTCGAGCTCAAGCTTCGAATTCATGGC
CCGGGACTACGACCACCTCTTCAAGCTGCTCATCATCGGCGACAGCGGTGTGGGCAAGAGCAGTTTACTG
TTGCGTTTTGCAGACAACACTTTCTCAGGCAGCTACATCACCACGATCGGAGTGGATTTCAAGATCCGGA
CCGTGGAGATCAACGGGGAGAAGGTGAAGCTGCAGATCTGGGACACAGCGGGGCTGGAGCGCTTCCGCAC
CATCACCTCCACGTATTATCGGGGGACCCACGGGGTCATTGTGGTTTACGACGTCACCAGTGCCGAGTCC
TTTGTCAACGTCAAGCGGTGGCTTCACGAAATCAACCAGAACTGTGATGATGTGTGCCGAATATTAGTGG
GTAATAAGAATGACGACCCTGAGCGGAAGGTGGTGGAGACGGAAGATGCCTACAAATTCGCCGGGCAGAT
GGGCATCCAGTTGTTCGAGACCAGCGCCAAGGAGAATGTCAACGTGGAAGAGATGTTCAACTGCATCACG
GAGCTGGTCCTCCGAGCAAAGAAAGACAACCTGGCAAAACAGCAGCAGCAACAACAGAACGATGTGGTGA
AGCTCACGAAGAACAGTAAACGAAAGAAACGCTGCTGCTAACTCGACGGTACCGCGGGCCCGGGATCCAC
CGGATCTAGATAACTGATCATAATCAGCCATACCACATTTGTAGAGGTTTTACTTGCTTTAAAAAACCTC
CCACACCTCCCCCTGAACCTGAAACATAAAATGAATGCAATTGTTGTTGTTAACTTGTTTATTGCAGCTT
ATAATGGTTACAAATAAAGCAATAGCATCACAAATTTCACAAATAAAGCATTTTTTTCACTGCATTCTAG
TTGTGGTTTGTCCAAACTCATCAATGTATCTTAACGCGTAAATTGTAAGCGTTAATATTTTGTTAAAATT
CGCGTTAAAT
